>Addgene plasmid #49423 | CuGFP-ATG8(416) | addgene partial sequence | sequence record 76985 | M13_pUC_fwd
GACTCACTATAGGGCGAATTGGGTACCGGGCCCCCCCTCGAGACTACCTGCCAAATGTATTTTCTCCTGA
GTAAGTGACATACAAAAACCCGTCCTTATCCTTGTGTTCTTGATATATGGCAGACATCAACGCCGCAGTA
GGTGGCAAAGTATCATTGACAAAAATGAAGATGGCCTTCTCAGGGGGTAGCATAATTCTCTTTCTTATAA
CATAAACAAATTGCCCTACGGTAAGGTCAGCAGGAACTAGATATTTACGCTTATCAATCTCTGGAATATC
TGACTTTTCAGCTTTTTCGCAAATCACAGGTATCCTATTCTTGAACCTGTCAGCAATCCTCTCCGACTCC
GCCTTCCTTTTTTCAAATGGATATTCAGACTTAAATGTAGACCCCGGGGGATCCTTGTATAGTTCATCCA
TGCCATGTGTAATCCCAGCAGCTGTTACAAACTCAAGAAGGACCATGTGGTCTCTCTTTTCGTTGGGATC
TTTCGAAAGGGCAGATTGTGTGGACAGGTAATGGTTGTCTGGTAAAAGGACAGGGCCATCGCCAATTGGA
GTATTTTGTTGATAATGGTCTGCTAGTTGAACGCTTCCATCTTCAATGTTGTGTCTAATTTTGAAGTTAA
CTTTGATTCCATTCTTTTGTTTGTCTGCCATGATGTATACATTGTGTGAGTTATAGTTGTATTCCAATTT
GTGTCCAAGAATGTTTCCATCTTCTTTAAAATCAATACCTTTTAACTCGATTCTATTAACAAGGGTATCA
CCTTCAAACTTGACTTCAGCACGTGTCTTGTAGTTCCCGTCATCTTTGAAAAA
