>Addgene plasmid #49423 | CuGFP-ATG8(416) | addgene partial sequence | sequence record 76995 | pRSII-F1 5'-CGGCATCAGAGCAGATTGTAC-3'
TCATTTTTTTTTTATTCTTTTTTTTGATTTCGGTTTCCTTGAAATTTTTTTGATTCGGTAATCTCCGAAC
AGAAGGAAGAACGAAGGAAGGAGCACAGACTTAGATTGGTATATATACGCATATGTAGTGTTGAAGAAAC
ATGAAATTGCCCAGTATTCTTAACCCAACTGCACAGAACAAAAACCTGCAGGAAACGAAGATAAATCATG
TCGAAAGCTACATATAAGGAACGTGCTGCTACTCATCCTAGTCCTGTTGCTGCCAAGCTATTTAATATCA
TGCACGAAAAGCAAACAAACTTGTGTGCTTCATTGGATGTTCGTACCACCAAGGAATTACTGGAGTTAGT
TGAAGCATTAGGTCCCAAAATTTGTTTACTAAAAACACATGTGGATATCTTGACTGATTTTTCCATGGAG
GGCACAGTTAAGCCGCTAAAGGCATTATCCGCCAAGTACAATTTTTTACTCTTCGAAGACAGAAAATTTG
CTGACATTGGTAATACAGTCAAATTGCAGTACTCTGCGGGTGTATACAGAATAGCAGAATGGGCAGACAT
TACGAATGCACACGGTGTGGTGGGCCCAGGTATTGTTAGCGGTTTGAAGCAGGCGGCAGAAGAAGTAACA
AAGGAACCTAGAGGCCTTTTGATGTTAGCAGAATTGTCATGCAAGGGCTCCCTATCTACTGGAGAATATA
CTAAGGGTACTGTTGACATTGCGAAGAGCGACAAAGATTTTGTTATCGGCTTTATTGCTCAAAGAGACAT
GGGTGGAAGAGATGAAGGTTACGATTGGTTGATTAT
