>Addgene plasmid #49423 | CuGFP-ATG8(416) | addgene partial sequence | sequence record 76997 | pGEX3
GGTTAATGTCATGATAATAATGGTTTCTTAGACGGATCGCTTGCCTGTAACTTACACGCGCCTCGTATCT
TTTAATGATGGAATAATTTGGGAATTTATCTGTGTTTATTTATTTTTATGTTTTGTATTTGGATTTTAGA
AAGTAAATAAAGAAGGTAGAAGAGTTACGGAATGAAGAAAAAAAAATAAACAAAGGTTTAAAAAATTTCA
ACAAAAAGCGTACTTTACATATATATTTATTAGACAAGAAAAGCAGATTAAATAGATATACATTCGATTA
ACGATAAGTAAAATGTAAAATCACAGGATTTTCGTGTGTGGTCTTCTACACAGACAAGATGAAACAATTC
GGCATTAATACCTGAGAGCAGGAAGAGCAAGATAAAAGGTAGTATTTGTTGGCGATCCCCCTAGAGTCTT
TTACATCTTCGGAAAACAAAAACTATTTTTTCTTTAATTTCTTTTTTTACTTTCTATTTTTAATTTATAT
ATTTATATTAAAAAATTTAAATTATAATTATTTTTATAGCACGTGATGAAAAGGACCCAGGTGGCACTTT
TCGGGGAAATGTGCGCGGAACCCCTATTTGTTTATTTTTCTAAATACATTCAAATATGTATCCGCTCATG
AGACAATAACCCTGATAAATGCTTCAATAATATTGAAAAAGGAAGAGTATGAGTATTCAACATTTCCGTG
TCGCCCTTATTCCCTTTTTTGCGGCATTTTGCCTTCCTGTTTTTGCTCACCCAGAAACGCTGGTGAAAGT
AAAAGATGCTGAAGA
