>Addgene plasmid #49423 | CuGFP-ATG8(416) | addgene partial sequence | sequence record 77001 | M13_pUC_rev
TTAACCCTCACTAAAGGGAACAAAAGCTGGAGCTCCTAGTTAGAAAAAGACATTTTTGCTGTCAGTCACT
GTCAAGAGATTCTTTTGCTGGCATTTCTTCTAGAAGCAAAAAGAGCGATGCGTCTTTTCCGCTGAACCGT
TCCAGCAAAAAAGACTACCAACGCAATATGGATTGTCAGAATCGTATAAAAGAGAAGCAAATAACTCCTT
GTCTTGTATCAATTGCATTATAGTATCTTCTTGTTAGTGCAATATCATATAGAAGTCATCGACTAGTGGA
TCCTATGAGTAAAGGAGAAGAACTTTTCACTGGAGTTGTCCCAATTCTTGTTGAATTAGATGGTGATGTT
AATGGGCACAAATTTTCTGTCAGTGGAGAGGGTGAAGGTGATGCAACATACGGAAAACTTACCCTTAAAT
TTATTTGCACTACTGGAAAACTACCTGTTCCATGGCCAACACTTGTCACTACTTTCGCGTATGGTCTTCA
ATGCTTTGCGAGATACCCAGATCATATGAAACAGCATGACTTTTTCAAGAGTGCCATGCCCGAAGGTTAT
GTACAGGAAAGAACTATATTTTTCAAAGATGACGGGAACTACAAGACACGTGCTGAAGTCAAGTTTGAAG
GTGATACCCTTGTTAATAGAATCGAGTTAAAAGGTATTGATTTTAAAGAAGATGGAAACATTCTTGGACA
CAAATTGGAATACAACTATAACTCACACAATGTATACATCATGGCAGACAAACAAAAGAATGGAATCAAA
GTTAACTTCAAAATTAGACACAACATTGAAGATGG
