[The description below was written by a language model from this plasmid's Addgene catalogue record.]
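Description:
CuGFP-ATG8(416) is a yeast–bacterial shuttle plasmid built on the pRS416 backbone, a member of the pRS series of centromeric vectors that are maintained at low copy number in Saccharomyces cerevisiae. Selection in yeast relies on the URA3 auxotrophic marker, which complements uracil auxotrophy in ura3 host strains, while propagation in E. coli uses ampicillin resistance. The record lists the plasmid as low copy. No feature table is provided, so the exact arrangement of backbone elements and any transcription terminator downstream of the insert are not stated.

The payload is the S. cerevisiae ATG8 gene (also known as AUT7, APG8 or CVT5), cloned by restriction enzymes between XmaI and XhoI sites, both of which are retained. GFP is carried on the backbone and is fused to the N terminus of Atg8, and the fusion is expressed from the CUP1 promoter, the copper-responsive yeast metallothionein promoter, which lets expression be adjusted with copper in the medium. N-terminal tagging suits Atg8 because its C terminus is processed and conjugated to phosphatidylethanolamine, the modification that anchors it to autophagic membranes.

GFP-Atg8 is a widely used reporter of autophagy in yeast. It marks the phagophore assembly site and autophagosomes by fluorescence microscopy, and its delivery to the vacuole releases relatively stable free GFP, which can be followed as a measure of autophagic flux. The associated publication concerns the requirement for phosphatidylinositol 4-kinases in autophagic membrane trafficking, consistent with the construct's use in monitoring autophagosome formation and trafficking.
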