Addgene plasmid #49423: CuGFP-ATG8(416)
Purpose: Expresses ATG8 fused at the N terminus to GFP under the control of the CUP1 promoter.
Depositing lab: Daniel Klionsky. Depositing organization: University of Michigan. Publication: Phosphatidylinositol 4-kinases are required for autophagic membrane trafficking. Wang K, Yang Z, Liu X, Mao K, Nair U, Klionsky DJ. J Biol Chem. 2012 Nov 2;287(45):37964-72. doi: 10.1074/jbc.M112.371591. Epub 2012 Sep 13. PubMed 22977244.
Backbone
  Vector backbone: pRS416
  Backbone size w/o insert (bp): 4898
  Vector type: Bacterial Expression, Yeast Expression
  Selectable markers: URA3
Growth in bacteria
  Bacterial resistance: Ampicillin, 100 μg/mL
  Growth temperature: 37°C
  Growth strain: DH5alpha
  Copy number: Low Copy
Gene/Insert
  Gene/Insert name: autophagy-related 8 (alt names: ATG8; AUT7; APG8)
  Species: S. cerevisiae (budding yeast)
  Entrez Gene: ATG8 (a.k.a. YBL078C, APG8, AUT7, CVT5)
  Promoter: CUP1
  Tag / fusion protein: GFP (N terminal on backbone)
  Cloning method: Restriction Enzyme; 5′ cloning site XmaI (not destroyed); 3′ cloning site XhoI (not destroyed)
  Sequencing primers: 5′ NA; 3′ NA
Terms and licenses: Academic/Nonprofit Terms; Industry Terms: Not Available to Industry
How to cite: CuGFP-ATG8(416) was a gift from Daniel Klionsky (Addgene plasmid # 49423 ; http://n2t.net/addgene:49423 ; RRID:Addgene_49423)
